Addgene plasmid #26070: pBTBX-4
Purpose: (Empty Backbone)
Depositing lab: Ryan Gill. Depositing organization: University of Colorado, Boulder. Publication: Broad-host-range vectors for protein expression across gram negative hosts. Prior JE, Lynch MD, Gill RT. Biotechnol Bioeng. 2010 Jun 1. 106(2):326-32. 10.1002/bit.22695 PubMed 20148414.
Backbone
  Vector backbone: pBTBX-4
  Backbone size (bp): 4209
  Vector type: Bacterial Expression
Growth in bacteria
  Bacterial resistance: Tetracycline, 10 μg/mL
  Growth temperature: 37°C
  Growth strain: DH5alpha
  Copy number: Unknown
Gene/Insert
  Gene/Insert name: None
  Cloning method: Restriction Enzyme; 5′ cloning site NheI (unknown if destroyed); 3′ cloning site HincII (unknown if destroyed)
  Sequencing primers: 5′ atacccgttt ttttgggcta
Terms and licenses: Academic/Nonprofit Terms; Industry Terms: Not Available to Industry
Depositor comments: Addgene identified an additional Thr on the C-terminal of the Rep protein compared to the author's sequence. This discrepancy was found in similar plasmids from this deposit. There is also a 1 bp DNA mutation (C2861T) in the tonB terminator. It is unknown whether these cause functional differences.
How to cite: pBTBX-4 was a gift from Ryan Gill (Addgene plasmid # 26070)
