[The description below was written by a language model from this plasmid's Addgene catalogue record and pLannotate feature annotations shown in this document.]
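Description:
pBTBX-4 is an empty bacterial expression backbone of about 4.2 kb, described in its associated publication as part of a set of broad-host-range vectors for protein expression across Gram-negative hosts. Replication depends on the pBBR1 system from Bordetella bronchiseptica: the pBBR1 oriV lies immediately upstream of the gene for the pBBR1 Rep protein, which the origin requires to function, and this pairing is what allows maintenance in many Gram-negative species as well as in E. coli cloning strains. Copy number is not recorded. Selection is by tetracycline, through a tetracycline efflux gene (tetA/TcR) that appears to be driven by a fragment of the cat promoter placed directly in front of it.

The expression module is the arabinose-inducible araC–araBAD system. The araC regulator is encoded on the opposite strand and transcribed divergently from the araBAD promoter, so that a gene cloned downstream of the promoter is repressed without L-arabinose and induced when it is added. No insert is present; the record lists NheI and HincII as the 5′ and 3′ cloning sites. Bidirectional terminators insulate the units: the tonB terminator sits between the resistance gene and araC, and the soxR terminator lies just beyond the plasmid's coordinate origin, downstream of the promoter and cloning region on the circular map.

Two sequence records are annotated, the depositor's 4,209 nt sequence and a 4,206 nt repository sequencing result, with the same eight features in the same arrangement. The repository noted an additional C-terminal threonine in Rep and a single-base change in the tonB terminator relative to the depositor's sequence; whether either has functional consequences is unknown.
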