Features (pLannotate 1.2.2; 8 found; start..end, strand, type, name):
     60..96      -  terminator     soxR terminator: bidirectional E. coli soxR transcription terminator
    102..871     +  rep_origin     pBBR1 oriV: replication origin of the broad-host-range plasmid pBBR1 from Bordetella bronchiseptica; requires the pBBR1 Rep protein for replication
    872..1534    +  CDS            pBBR1 Rep: replication protein for the broad-host-range plasmid pBBR1 from Bordetella bronchiseptica
   1536..1630    +  promoter       cat promoter (fragment): promoter of the E. coli cat gene encoding chloramphenicol acetyltransferase
   1631..2818    +  CDS            tetA: TCR3_ECOLX - Experimental evidence at protein level: Swiss-Prot protein existence level 1. Resistance to tetracycline by an active tetracycline efflux. This is an energy-dependent process that decreases the accumulation of the antibiotic in whole cells. This protein functions as a metal- tetracycline/H(+) antiporter. From Escherichia coli. This protein is used as a marker in many commonly used cloning vectors, such as pBR322 and pACYC184.
   2841..2872    -  terminator     tonB terminator: bidirectional E. coli tonB-P14 transcription terminator
   2900..3778    -  CDS            araC: L-arabinose regulatory protein; araC
   3805..4089    +  promoter       araBAD promoter: araBAD; promoter of the L-arabinose operon of E. coli; the araC regulatory gene is transcribed in the opposite direction (Guzman et al., 1995)
>Addgene plasmid #26070 | pBTBX-4 | depositor full sequence | sequence record 12234 | Author sequence
AACGAATTCAAGCTTGATATCATTCAGGACGAGCCTCAGACTCCAGCGTAACTGGACTGAAAACAAACTA
AAGCGCCCTTGTGGCGCTTTAGTTTTGTTCCGCGGCCACCGGCTGGCTCGCTTCGCTCGGCCCGTGGACA
ACCCTGCTGGACAAGCTGATGGACAGGCTGCGCCTGCCCACGAGCTTGACCACAGGGATTGCCCACCGGC
TACCCAGCCTTCGACCACATACCCACCGGCTCCAACTGCGCGGCCTGCGGCCTTGCCCCATCAATTTTTT
TAATTTTCTCTGGGGAAAAGCCTCCGGCCTGCGGCCTGCGCGCTTCGCTTGCCGGTTGGACACCAAGTGG
AAGGCGGGTCAAGGCTCGCGCAGCGACCGCGCAGCGGCTTGGCCTTGACGCGCCTGGAACGACCCAAGCC
TATGCGAGTGGGGGCAGTCGAAGGCGAAGCCCGCCCGCCTGCCCCCCGAGCCTCACGGCGGCGAGTGCGG
GGGTTCCAAGGGGGCAGCGCCACCTTGGGCAAGGCCGAAGGCCGCGCAGTCGATCAACAAGCCCCGGAGG
GGCCACTTTTTGCCGGAGGGGGAGCCGCGCCGAAGGCGTGGGGGAACCCCGCAGGGGTGCCCTTCTTTGG
GCACCAAAGAACTAGATATAGGGCGAAATGCGAAAGACTTAAAAATCAACAACTTAAAAAAGGGGGGTAC
GCAACAGCTCATTGCGGCACCCCCCGCAATAGCTCATTGCGTAGGTTAAAGAAAATCTGTAATTGACTGC
CACTTTTACGCAACGCATAATTGTTGTCGCGCTGCCGAAAAGTTGCAGCTGATTGCGCATGGTGCCGCAA
CCGTGCGGCACCCTACCGCATGGAGATAAGCATGGCCACGCAGTCCAGAGAAATCGGCATTCAAGCCAAG
AACAAGCCCGGTCACTGGGTGCAAACGGAACGCAAAGCGCATGAGGCGTGGGCCGGGCTTATTGCGAGGA
AACCCACGGCGGCAATGCTGCTGCATCACCTCGTGGCGCAGATGGGCCACCAGAACGCCGTGGTGGTCAG
CCAGAAGACACTTTCCAAGCTCATCGGACGTTCTTTGCGGACGGTCCAATACGCAGTCAAGGACTTGGTG
GCCGAGCGCTGGATCTCCGTCGTGAAGCTCAACGGCCCCGGCACCGTGTCGGCCTACGTGGTCAATGACC
GCGTGGCGTGGGGCCAGCCCCGCGACCAGTTGCGCCTGTCGGTGTTCAGTGCCGCCGTGGTGGTTGATCA
CGACGACCAGGACGAATCGCTGTTGGGGCATGGCGACCTGCGCCGCATCCCGACCCTGTATCCGGGCGAG
CAGCAACTACCGACCGGCCCCGGCGAGGAGCCGCCCAGCCAGCCCGGCATTCCGGGCATGGAACCAGACC
TGCCAGCCTTGACCGAAACGGAGGAATGGGAACGGCGCGGGCAGCAGCGCCTGCCGATGCCCGATGAGCC
GTGTTTTCTGGACGATGGCGAGCCGTTGGAGCCGCCGACACGGGTCACGCTGCCGCGCCGGTAGTACGTA
AGAGGTTCCAACTTTCACCATAATGAAATAAGATCACTACCGGGCGTATTTTTTGAGTTATCGAGATTTT
CAGGAGCTAAGGAAGCTAAAATGAAATCTAACAATGCGCTCATCGTCATCCTCGGCACCGTCACCCTGGA
TGCTGTAGGCATAGGCTTGGTTATGCCGGTACTGCCGGGCCTCTTGCGGGATATCGTCCATTCCGACAGC
ATCGCCAGTCACTATGGCGTGCTGCTAGCGCTATATGCGTTGATGCAATTTCTATGCGCACCCGTTCTCG
GAGCACTGTCCGACCGCTTTGGCCGCCGCCCAGTCCTGCTCGCTTCGCTACTTGGAGCCACTATCGACTA
CGCGATCATGGCGACCACACCCGTCCTGTGGATCCTCTACGCCGGACGCATCGTGGCCGGCATCACCGGC
GCCACAGGTGCGGTTGCTGGCGCCTATATCGCCGACATCACCGATGGGGAAGATCGGGCTCGCCACTTCG
GGCTCATGAGCGCTTGTTTCGGCGTGGGTATGGTGGCAGGCCCCGTGGCCGGGGGACTGTTGGGCGCCAT
CTCCTTGCATGCACCATTCCTTGCGGCGGCGGTGCTCAACGGCCTCAACCTACTACTGGGCTGCTTCCTA
ATGCAGGAGTCGCATAAGGGAGAGCGTCGACCGATGCCCTTGAGAGCCTTCAACCCAGTCAGCTCCTTCC
GGTGGGCGCGGGGCATGACTATCGTCGCCGCACTTATGACTGTCTTCTTTATCATGCAACTCGTAGGACA
GGTGCCGGCAGCGCTCTGGGTCATTTTCGGCGAGGACCGCTTTCGCTGGAGCGCGACGATGATCGGCCTG
TCGCTTGCGGTATTCGGAATCTTGCACGCCCTCGCTCAAGCCTTCGTCACTGGTCCCGCCACCAAACGTT
TCGGCGAGAAGCAGGCCATTATCGCCGGCATGGCGGCCGACGCGCTGGGCTACGTCTTGCTGGCGTTCGC
GACGCGAGGCTGGATGGCCTTCCCCATTATGATTCTTCTCGCTTCCGGCGGCATCGGGATGCCCGCGTTG
CAGGCCATGCTGTCCAGGCAGGTAGATGACGACCATCAGGGACAGCTTCAAGGATCGCTCGCGGCTCTTA
CCAGCCTAACTTCGATCACTGGACCGCTGATCGTCACGGCGATTTATGCCGCCTCGGCGAGCACATGGAA
CGGGTTGGCATGGATTGTAGGCGCCGCCCTATACCTTGTCTGCCTCCCCGCGTTGCGTCGCGGTGCATGG
AGCCGGGCCACCTCGACCTGAATGGAAGGGATCCCCCTCAAGTCAAAAGCCTCCGGTCGGAGGCTTTTGA
CTTTCTGCTATGGAGGTCAGGTATGATTTTTATGACAACTTGACGGCTACATCATTCACTTTTTCTTCAC
AACCGGCACGGAACTCGCTCGGGCTGGCCCCGGTGCATTTTTTAAATACCCGCGAGAAATAGAGTTGATC
GTCAAAACCAACATTGCGACCGACGGTGGCGATAGGCATCCGGGTGGTGCTCAAAAGCAGCTTCGCCTGG
CTGATACGTTGGTCCTCGCGCCAGCTTAAGACGCTAATCCCTAACTGCTGGCGGAAAAGATGTGACAGAC
GCGACGGCGACAAGCAAACATGCTGTGCGACGCTGGCGATATCAAAATTGCTGTCTGCCAGGTGATCGCT
GATGTACTGACAAGCCTCGCGTACCCGATTATCCATCGGTGGATGGAGCGACTCGTTAATCGCTTCCATG
CGCCGCAGTAACAATTGCTCAAGCAGATTTATCGCCAGCAGCTCCGAATAGCGCCCTTCCCCTTGCCCGG
CGTTAATGATTTGCCCAAACAGGTCGCTGAAATGCGGCTGGTGCGCTTCATCCGGGCGAAAGAACCCCGT
ATTGGCAAATATTGACGGCCAGTTAAGCCATTCATGCCAGTAGGCGCGCGGACGAAAGTAAACCCACTGG
TGATACCATTCGCGAGCCTCCGGATGACGACCGTAGTGATGAATCTCTCCTGGCGGGAACAGCAAAATAT
CACCCGGTCGGCAAACAAATTCTCGTCCCTGATTTTTCACCACCCCCTGACCGCGAATGGTGAGATTGAG
AATATAACCTTTCATTCCCAGCGGTCGGTCGATAAAAAAATCGAGATAACCGTTGGCCTCAATCGGCGTT
AAACCCGCCACCAGATGGGCATTAAACGAGTATCCCGGCAGCAGGGGATCATTTTGCGCTTCAGCCATAC
TTTTCATACTCCCGCCATTCAGAGAAGAAACCAATTGTCCATATTGCATCAGACATTGCCGTCACTGCGT
CTTTTACTGGCTCTTCTCGCTAACCAAACCGGTAACCCCGCTTATTAAAAGCATTCTGTAACAAAGCGGG
ACCAAAGCCATGACAAAAACGCGTAACAAAAGTGTCTATAATCACGGCAGAAAAGTCCACATTGATTATT
TGCACGGCGTCACACTTTGCTATGCCATAGCATTTTTATCCATAAGATTAGCGGATCCTACCTGACGCTT
TTTATCGCAACTCTCTACTGTTTCTCCATACCCGTTTTTTTGGGCTAGCACCGCCTATCTCGTGTGAGAT
AGGCGGAGATACGAACTTTAAGAAGGAGATATACCCATGGTAAAATGGTCAGTATTGAGCGATATCTAGA
GAATTCGTC
