Features (pLannotate 1.2.2; 8 found; start..end, strand, type, name):
     60..96      -  terminator     soxR terminator: bidirectional E. coli soxR transcription terminator
    102..873     +  rep_origin     pBBR1 oriV: replication origin of the broad-host-range plasmid pBBR1 from Bordetella bronchiseptica; requires the pBBR1 Rep protein for replication
    874..1532    +  CDS            pBBR1 Rep (fragment): replication protein for the broad-host-range plasmid pBBR1 from Bordetella bronchiseptica
   1534..1627    +  promoter       cat promoter (fragment): promoter of the E. coli cat gene encoding chloramphenicol acetyltransferase
   1628..2818    +  CDS            TcR: tetracycline efflux protein; tet; confers resistance to tetracycline
   2838..2869    -  terminator     tonB terminator: bidirectional E. coli tonB-P14 transcription terminator
   2897..3775    -  CDS            araC: L-arabinose regulatory protein; araC
   3802..4086    +  promoter       araBAD promoter: araBAD; promoter of the L-arabinose operon of E. coli; the araC regulatory gene is transcribed in the opposite direction (Guzman et al., 1995)
>Addgene plasmid #26070 | pBTBX-4 | addgene full sequence | sequence record 309509 | Addgene NGS Result
AACGAATTCAAGCTTGATATCATTCAGGACGAGCCTCAGACTCCAGCGTAACTGGACTGAAAACAAACTA
AAGCGCCCTTGTGGCGCTTTAGTTTTGTTCCGCGGCCACCGGCTGGCTCGCTTCGCTCGGCCCGTGGACA
ACCCTGCTGGACAAGCTGATGGACAGGCTGCGCCTGCCCACGAGCTTGACCACAGGGATTGCCCACCGGC
TACCCAGCCTTCGACCACATACCCACCGGCTCCAACTGCGCGGCCTGCGGCCTTGCCCCATCAATTTTTT
TAATTTTCTCTGGGGAAAAGCCTCCGGCCTGCGGCCTGCGCGCTTCGCTTGCCGGTTGGACACCAAGTGG
AAGGCGGGTCAAGGCTCGCGCAGCGACCGCGCAGCGGCTTGGCCTTGACGCGCCTGGAACGACCCAAGCC
TATGCGAGTGGGGGCAGTCGAAGGGCGAAGCCCGCCCGCCTGCCCCCCGAGCCTCACGGCGGCGAGTGCG
GGGGTTCCAAGGGGGCAGCGCCACCTTGGGCAAGGCCGAAGGCCGCGCAGTCGATCAACAAGCCCCGGAG
GGGCCACTTTTTGCCGGAGGGGGAGCCGCGCCGAAGGCGTGGGGGAACCCCGCAGGGGTGCCCTTCTTTG
GGCACCAAAGAACTAGATATAGGGCGAAATGCGAAAGACTTAAAAATCAACAACTTAAAAAAGGGGGGTA
CGCAACAGCTCATTGCGGCACCCCCCGCAATAGCTCATTGCGTAGGTTAAAGAAAATCTGTAATTGACTG
CCACTTTTACGCAACGCATAATTGTTGTCGCGCTGCCGAAAAGTTGCAGCTGATTGCGCATGGTGCCGCA
ACCGTGCGGCACCCCTACCGCATGGAGATAAGCATGGCCACGCAGTCCAGAGAAATCGGCATTCAAGCCA
AGAACAAGCCCGGTCACTGGGTGCAAACGGAACGCAAAGCGCATGAGGCGTGGGCCGGGCTTATTGCGAG
GAAACCCACGGCGGCAATGCTGCTGCATCACCTCGTGGCGCAGATGGGCCACCAGAACGCCGTGGTGGTC
AGCCAGAAGACACTTTCCAAGCTCATCGGACGTTCTTTGCGGACGGTCCAATACGCAGTCAAGGACTTGG
TGGCCGAGCGCTGGATCTCCGTCGTGAAGCTCAACGGCCCCGGCACCGTGTCGGCCTACGTGGTCAATGA
CCGCGTGGCGTGGGGCCAGCCCCGCGACCAGTTGCGCCTGTCGGTGTTCAGTGCCGCCGTGGTGGTTGAT
CACGACGACCAGGACGAATCGCTGTTGGGGCATGGCGACCTGCGCCGCATCCCGACCCTGTATCCGGGCG
AGCAGCAACTACCGACCGGCCCCGGCGAGGAGCCGCCCAGCCAGCCCGGCATTCCGGGCATGGAACCAGA
CCTGCCAGCCTTGACCGAAACGGAGGAATGGGAACGGCGCGGGCAGCAGCGCCTGCCGATGCCCGATGAG
CCGTGTTTTCTGGACGATGGCGAGCCGTTGGAGCCGCCGACACGGGTCACGCTGCCGCGCCGTACGTAAG
AGGTTCCAACTTTCACCATAATGAAATAAGATCACTACCGGGCGTATTTTTTGAGTTATCGAGATTTTCA
GGAGCTAAGAAGCTAAAATGAAATCTAACAATGCGCTCATCGTCATCCTCGGCACCGTCACCCTGGATGC
TGTAGGCATAGGCTTGGTTATGCCGGTACTGCCGGGCCTCTTGCGGGATATCGTCCATTCCGACAGCATC
GCCAGTCACTATGGCGTGCTGCTAGCGCTATATGCGTTGATGCAATTTCTATGCGCACCCGTTCTCGGAG
CACTGTCCGACCGCTTTGGCCGCCGCCCAGTCCTGCTCGCTTCGCTACTTGGAGCCACTATCGACTACGC
GATCATGGCGACCACACCCGTCCTGTGGATCCTCTACGCCGGACGCATCGTGGCCGGCATCACCGGCGCC
ACAGGTGCGGTTGCTGGCGCCTATATCGCCGACATCACCGATGGGGAAGATCGGGCTCGCCACTTCGGGC
TCATGAGCGCTTGTTTCGGCGTGGGTATGGTGGCAGGCCCCGTGGCCGGGGGACTGTTGGGCGCCATCTC
CTTGCATGCACCATTCCTTGCGGCGGCGGTGCTCAACGGCCTCAACCTACTACTGGGCTGCTTCCTAATG
CAGGAGTCGCATAAGGGAGAGCGTCGACCGATGCCCTTGAGAGCCTTCAACCCAGTCAGCTCCTTCCGGT
GGGCGCGGGGCATGACTATCGTCGCCGCACTTATGACTGTCTTCTTTATCATGCAACTCGTAGGACAGGT
GCCGGCAGCGCTCTGGGTCATTTTCGGCGAGGACCGCTTTCGCTGGAGCGCGACGATGATCGGCCTGTCG
CTTGCGGTATTCGGAATCTTGCACGCCCTCGCTCAAGCCTTCGTCACTGGTCCCGCCACCAAACGTTTCG
GCGAGAAGCAGGCCATTATCGCCGGCATGGCGGCCGACGCGCTGGGCTACGTCTTGCTGGCGTTCGCGAC
GCGAGGCTGGATGGCCTTCCCCATTATGATTCTTCTCGCTTCCGGCGGCATCGGGATGCCCGCGTTGCAG
GCCATGCTGTCCAGGCAGGTAGATGACGACCATCAGGGACAGCTTCAAGGATCGCTCGCGGCTCTTACCA
GCCTAACTTCGATCATTGGACCGCTGATCGTCACGGCGATTTATGCCGCCTCGGCGAGCACATGGAACGG
GTTGGCATGGATTGTAGGCGCCGCCCTATACCTTGTCTGCCTCCCCGCGTTGCGTCGCGGTGCATGGAGC
CGGGCCACCTCGACCTGAATGGAAGGGATCCCCCTCAAGTCAAAAGCCTCCGGTCGGAGGTTTTTGACTT
TCTGCTATGGAGGTCAGGTATGATTTTTATGACAACTTGACGGCTACATCATTCACTTTTTCTTCACAAC
CGGCACGGAACTCGCTCGGGCTGGCCCCGGTGCATTTTTTAAATACCCGCGAGAAATAGAGTTGATCGTC
AAAACCAACATTGCGACCGACGGTGGCGATAGGCATCCGGGTGGTGCTCAAAAGCAGCTTCGCCTGGCTG
ATACGTTGGTCCTCGCGCCAGCTTAAGACGCTAATCCCTAACTGCTGGCGGAAAAGATGTGACAGACGCG
ACGGCGACAAGCAAACATGCTGTGCGACGCTGGCGATATCAAAATTGCTGTCTGCCAGGTGATCGCTGAT
GTACTGACAAGCCTCGCGTACCCGATTATCCATCGGTGGATGGAGCGACTCGTTAATCGCTTCCATGCGC
CGCAGTAACAATTGCTCAAGCAGATTTATCGCCAGCAGCTCCGAATAGCGCCCTTCCCCTTGCCCGGCGT
TAATGATTTGCCCAAACAGGTCGCTGAAATGCGGCTGGTGCGCTTCATCCGGGCGAAAGAACCCCGTATT
GGCAAATATTGACGGCCAGTTAAGCCATTCATGCCAGTAGGCGCGCGGACGAAAGTAAACCCACTGGTGA
TACCATTCGCGAGCCTCCGGATGACGACCGTAGTGATGAATCTCTCCTGGCGGGAACAGCAAAATATCAC
CCGGTCGGCAAACAAATTCTCGTCCCTGATTTTTCACCACCCCCTGACCGCGAATGGTGAGATTGAGAAT
ATAACCTTTCATTCCCAGCGGTCGGTCGATAAAAAAATCGAGATAACCGTTGGCCTCAATCGGCGTTAAA
CCCGCCACCAGATGGGCATTAAACGAGTATCCCGGCAGCAGGGGATCATTTTGCGCTTCAGCCATACTTT
TCATACTCCCGCCATTCAGAGAAGAAACCAATTGTCCATATTGCATCAGACATTGCCGTCACTGCGTCTT
TTACTGGCTCTTCTCGCTAACCAAACCGGTAACCCCGCTTATTAAAAGCATTCTGTAACAAAGCGGGACC
AAAGCCATGACAAAAACGCGTAACAAAAGTGTCTATAATCACGGCAGAAAAGTCCACATTGATTATTTGC
ACGGCGTCACACTTTGCTATGCCATAACATTTTTATCCATAAGATTAGCGGATCCTACCTGACGCTTTTT
ATCGCAACTCTCTACTGTTTCTCCATACCCGTTTTTTTGGGCTAGCACCGCCTATCTCGTGTGAGATAGG
CGGAGATACGAACTTTAAGAAGGAGATATACCCATGGTCAAATGGTCAGTATTGAGCGATATCTAGAGAA
TTCGTC
