>Addgene plasmid #26070 | pBTBX-4 | addgene partial sequence | sequence record 31666 | 26070 with pBT-3 5'-tggtcagtattgagcgatat
GGACGAGCCTCAGACTCCAGCGTAACTGGACTGAAAACAAACTAAAGCGCCCTTGTGGCGCTTTAGTTTT
GTTCCGCGGCCACCGGCTGGCTCGCTTCGCTCGGCCCGTGGACAACCCTGCTGGACAAGCTGATGGACAG
GCTGCGCCTGCCCACGAGCTTGACCACAGGGATTGCCCACCGGCTACCCAGCCTTCGACCACATACCCAC
CGGCTCCAACTGCGCGGCCTGCGGCCTTGCCCCATCAATTTTTTTAATTTTCTCTGGGGAAAAGCCTCCG
GCCTGCGGCCTGCGCGCTTCGCTTGCCGGTTGGACACCAAGTGGAAGGCGGGTCAAGGCTCGCGCAGCGA
CCGCGCAGCGGCTTGGCCTTGACGCGCCTGGAACGACCCAAGCCTATGCGAGTGGGGGCAGTCGAAGGGC
GAAGCCCGCCCGCCTGCCCCCCGAGCCTCACGGCGGCGAGTGCGGGGGTTCCAAGGGGGCAGCGCCACCT
TGGGCAAGGCCGAAGGCCGCGCAGTCGATCAACAAGCCCCGGAGGGGCCACTTTTTGCCGGAGGGGGAGC
CGCGCCGAAGGCGTGGGGGAACCCCGCAGGGGTGCCCTTCTTTGGGCACCAAAGAACTAGATATAGGGCG
AAATGCGAAAGACTTAAAAATCAACAACTTAAAAAAGGGGGGTACGCAACAGCTCATTGCGGCACCCCCC
GCAATAGCTCATTGCGTAGGTTAAAGAAAATCTGTAATTGACTGCCACTTTTACGCAACGCATAATTGTT
GTCGCGCTGCCGAAAAGTTGCAGCTGATTGCGCATGGTGCCGCAACCGTGCGGCACCC
